>Addgene plasmid #22388 | SRS-MTBD(19/19), dimer, no myc, ux | depositor full sequence | sequence record 10295 | Author sequence
TGGCGAATGGG
[124 nt withheld, positions 12-135]
C
[91 nt withheld, positions 137-227]
A
[49 nt withheld, positions 229-277]
CCTTTGACGTTGGAGTCCACGTTCTTT
[37 nt withheld, positions 305-341]
ACCCTATCTCGGTCTATTCTTTTGATTTATAAGGGATTTTGCCGATTTCGGCCTATTGGTTAAAAAATGA
GCTGATTTAACAAAAATTTAACGCGAATTTTAACAAAATATTAACGTTTACAATTTCAGGTGGCACTTTT
CGGGGAAATGTGCGCGGAACCCCTATTTGTTTATTTTTCTAAATACATTCAAATATGTATCCGCTCATGA
ATTAATTCTTAGAAAAACTCATCGAGCATCAAATGAAACTGCAATTTATTCATATCAGGATTATCAATAC
CATATTTTTGAAAAAGCCGTTTCTGTAATGAAGGAGAAAACTCACCGAGGCAGTTCCATAGGATGGCAAG
ATCCTGGTATCGGTCTGCGATTCCGACTCGTCCAACATCAATACAACCTATTAATTTCCCCTCGTCAAAA
ATAAGGTTATCAAGTGAGAAATCACCATGAGTGACGACTGAATCCGGTGAGAATGGCAAAAGTTTATGCA
TTTCTTTCCAGACTTGTTCAACAGGCCAGCCATTACGCTCGTCATCAAAATCACTCGCATCAACCAAACC
GTTATTCATTCGTGATTGCGCCTGAGCGAGACGAAATACGCGATCGCTGTTAAAAGGACAATTACAAACA
GGAATCGAATGCAACCGGCGCAGGAACACTGCCAGCGCATCAACAATATTTTCACCTGAATCAGGATATT
CTTCTAATACCTGGAATGCTGTTTTCCCGGGGATCGCAGTGGTGAGTAACCATGCATCATCAGGAGTACG
GATAAAATGCTTGATGGTCGGAAGAGGCATAAATTCCGTCAGCCAGTTTAGTCTGACCATCTCATCTGTA
ACATCATTGGCAACGCTACCTTTGCCATGTTTCAGAAACAACTCTGGCGCATCGGGCTTCCCATACAATC
GATAGATTGTCGCACCTGATTGCCCGACATTATCGCGAGCCCATTTATACCCATATAAATCAGCATCCAT
GTTGGAATTTAATCGCGGCCTAGAGCAAGACGTTTCCCGTTGAATATGGCTCATAACACCCCTTGTATTA
CTGTTTATGTAAGCAGACAGTTTTATTGTTCATGACCAAAATCCCTTAACGTGAGTTTTCGTTCCACTGA
GCGTCAGACCCCGTAGAAAAGATCAAAGGATCTTCTTGAGATCCTTTTTTTCTGCGCGTAATCTGCTGCT
TGCAAACAAAAAAACCACCGCTACCAGCGGTGGTTTGTTTGCCGGATCAAGAGCTACCAACTCTTTTTCC
GAAGGTAACTGGCTTCAGCAGAGCGCAGATACCAAATACTGTCCTTCTAGTGTAGCCGTAGTTAGGCCAC
CACTTCAAGAACTCTGTAGCACCGCCTACATACCTCGCTCTGCTAATCCTGTTACCAGTGGCTGCTGCCA
GTGGCGATAAGTCGTGTCTTACCGGGTTGGACTCAAGACGATAGTTACCGGATAAGGCGCAGCGGTCGGG
CTGAACGGGGGGTTCGTGCACACAGCCCAGCTTGGAGCGAACGACCTACACCGAACTGAGATACCTACAG
CGTGAGCTATGAGAAAGCGCCACGCTTCCCGAAGGGAGAAAGGCGGACAGGTATCCGGTAAGCGGCAGGG
TCGGAACAGGAGAGCGCACGAGGGAGCTTCCAGGGGGAAACGCCTGGTATCTTTATAGTCCTGTCGGGTT
TCGCCACCTCTGACTTGAGCGTCGATTTTTGTGATGCTCGTCAGGGGGGCGGAGCCTATGGAAAAACGCC
AGCAACGCGGCCTTTTTACGGTTCCTGGCCTTTTGCTGGCCTTTTGCTCACATGTTCTTTCCTGCGTTAT
CCCCTGATTCTGTGGATAACCGTATTACCGCCTTTGAGTGAGCTGATACCGCTCGCCGCAGCCGAACGAC
CGAGCGCAGCGAGTCAGTGAGCGAGGAAGCGGAAGAGCGCCTGATGCGGTATTTTCTCCTTACGCATCTG
TGCGGTATTTCACACCGCATATATGGTGCACTCTCAGTACAATCTGCTCTGATGCCGCATAGTTAAGCCA
GTATACACTCCGCTATCGCTACGTGACTGGGTCATGGCTGCGCCCCGACACCCGCCAACACCCGCTGACG
CGCCCTGACGGGCTTGTCTGCTCCCGGCATCCGCTTACAGACAAGCTGTGACCGTCTCCGGGAGCTGCAT
GTGTCAGAGGTTTTCACCGTCATCACCGAAACGCGCGAGGCAGCTGCGGTAAAGCTCATCAGCGTGGTCG
TGAAGCGATTCACAGATGTCTGCCTGTTCATCCGCGTCCAGCTCGTTGAGTTTCTCCAGAAGCGTTAATG
TCTGGCTTCTGATAAAGCGGGCCATGTTAAGGGCGGTTTTTTCCTGTTTGGTCACTGATGCCTCCGTGTA
AGGGGGATTTCTGTTCATGGGGGTAATGATACCGATGAAACGAGAGAGGATGCTCACGATACGGGTTACT
GATGATGAACATGCCCGGTTACTGGAACGTTGTGAGGGTAAACAACTGGCGGTATGGATGCGGCGGGACC
AGAGAAAAATCACTCAGGGTCAATGCCAGCGCTTCGTTAATACAGATGTAGGTGTTCCACAGGGTAGCCA
GCAGCATCCTGCGATGCAGATCCGGAACATAATGGTGCAGGGCGCTGACTTCCGCGTTTCCAGACTTTAC
GAAACACGGAAACCGAAGACCATTCATGTTGTTGCTCAGGTCGCAGACGTTTTGCAGCAGCAGTCGCTTC
ACGTTCGCTCGCGTATCGGTGATTCATTCTGCTAACCAGTAAGGCAACCCCGCCAGCCTAGCCGGGTCCT
CAACGACAGGAGCACGATCATGCTAGTCATGCCCCGCGCCCACCGGAAGGAGCTGACTGGGTTGAAGGCT
CTCAAGGGCATCGGTCGAGATCCCGGTGCCTAATGAGTGAGCTAACTTACATTAATTGCGTTGCGCTCAC
TGCCCGCTTTCCAGTCGGGAAACCTGTCGTGCCAGCTGCATTAATGAATCGGCCAACGCGCGGGGAGAGG
CGGTTTGCGTATTGGGCGCCAGGGTGGTTTTTCTTTTCACCAGTGAGACGGGCAACAGCTGATTGCCCTT
CACCGCCTGGCCCTGAGAGAGTTGCAGCAAGCGGTCCACGCTGGTTTGCCCCAGCAGGCGAAAATCCTGT
TTGATGGTGGTTAACGGCGGGATATAACATGAGCTGTCTTCGGTATCGTCGTATCCCACTACCGAGATGT
CCGCACCAACGCGCAGCCCGGACTCGGTAATGGCGCGCATTGCGCCCAGCGCCATCTGATCGTTGGCAAC
CAGCATCGCAGTGGGAACGATGCCCTCATTCAGCATTTGCATGGTTTGTTGAAAACCGGACATGGCACTC
CAGTCGCCTTCCCGTTCCGCTATCGGCTGAATTTGATTGCGAGTGAGATATTTATGCCAGCCAGCCAGAC
GCAGACGCGCCGAGACAGAACTTAATGGGCCCGCTAACAGCGCGATTTGCTGGTGACCCAATGCGACCAG
ATGCTCCACGCCCAGTCGCGTACCGTCTTCATGGGAGAAAATAATACTGTTGATGGGTGTCTGGTCAGAG
ACATCAAGAAATAACGCCGGAACATTAGTGCAGGCAGCTTCCACAGCAATGGCATCCTGGTCATCCAGCG
GATAGTTAATGATCAGCCCACTGACGCGTTGCGCGAGAAGATTGTGCACCGCCGCTTTACAGGCTTCGAC
GCCGCTTCGTTCTACCATCGACACCACCACGCTGGCACCCAGTTGATCGGCGCGAGATTTAATCGCCGCG
ACAATTTGCGACGGCGCGTGCAGGGCCAGACTGGAGGTGGCAACGCCAATCAGCAACGACTGTTTGCCCG
CCAGTTGTTGTGCCACGCGGTTGGGAATGTAATTCAGCTCCGCCATCGCCGCTTCCACTTTTTCCCGCGT
TTTCGCAGAAACGTGGCTGGCCTGGTTCACCACGCGGGAAACGGTCTGATAAGAGACACCGGCATACTCT
GCGACATCGTATAACGTTACTGGTTTCACATTCACCACCCTGAATTGACTCTCTTCCGGGCGCTATCATG
CCATACCGCGAAAGGTTTTGCGCCATTCGATGGTGTCCGGGATCTCGACGCTCTCCCTTATGCGACTCCT
GCATTAGGAAGCAGCCCAGTAGTAGGTTGAGGCCGTTGAGCACCGCCGCCGCAAGGAATGGTGCATGCAA
GGAGATGGCGCCCAACAGTCCCCCGGCCACGGGGCCTGCCACCATACCCACGCCGAAACAAGCGCTCATG
AGCCCGAAGTGGCGAGCCCGATCTTCCCCATCGGTGATGTCGGCGATATAGGCGCCAGCAACCGCACCTG
TGGCGCCGGTGATGCCGGCCACGATGCGTCCGGCGTAGAGGATCGAGATCGATCTCGATCCCGCGAAATT
AATACGACTCACTATAGGGGAATTGTGAGCGGATAACAATTCCCCTCTAGAAATAATTTTGTTTAACTTT
AAGAAGGAGATATACATATGGTGGATCTGAAACGTTTGCGTCAGGAACCTGAAGTGTTCCATCGTGCGAT
TCGTGAGAAGGGTGTAGCACTGGACCTTGAAGCACTGTTAGCTGTCGACGAAGTGATCGCAGACAAGCAG
ATGAGTGTCAAGGAGGACCTGGATAAAGTGGAGCCTGCTGTCATCGAGGCCCAGAACGCTGTGAAGTCCA
TCAAGAAGCAGCACCTGGTGGAGGTGAGGTCCATGGCCAACCCTCCTGCAGCTGTGAAGCTGGCTCTGGA
GTCCATCGCGCTGCTGCTTGGTGAGAGCACCACGGACTGGAAGCAGATCCGCTCCATCATCATGAGAGAG
AACTTCATCCCCACCATCGTCAACTTCTCGGCTGAGGAGATCAGTGATGCCATACGAGAGAAGATGAAGA
AAAACTACATGTCCAACCCCAGTTACAACTATGAGATCGTCAACCGGGCTTCCCTGGCTGCGGGTCCTAT
GGTGAAGTGGGCGATTGCACAGCTCAATTATGCAGACATGTTAAAGCGAGTGGAGCCCCTGAGGAATGAG
CTGCAGAAGCTGGAAGATGACGCCAAGGACAACCAGCAGAAGCTTGAGGCACTTCTCCTGCAAGTTCCTC
TTCCACCTTGGCCTGGAGCACCAGTTGGAGGTGAAGAAGCTAATCGTGAAATCAAACGTGTTGGCGGTCC
ACCTGAATTCTCATTCCCACCTCTAGACCATGTCGCTCTGATGGAGAAAAATGGCTGGTGGGAACCACGT
ATTTCTCAGGTTAGTGGAAGCCGTTCTTACGCACTGAAAGGCGACCTGGCACTGTACGAATTAGCACTGT
TACGTTTCGCTATGGACTTCATGGCTCGTCGTGGCTTTTTGCCGATGACCTTGCCGAGCTACGCACGTGA
AAAGGCATTTCTCGGTACTGGTCACTTTCCAGCATATCGTGATCAAGTCTGGGCTATTGCCGAAACGGAT
CTCTACCTGACTGGAACCGCGGAAGTGGTTCTTAATGCTTTGCATAGTGGCGAGATCCTTCCGTATGAAG
CACTGCCTCTGCGTTATGCAGGCTATGCACCGGCGTTTCGTAGTGAAGCAGGTTCTTTTGGCAAGGACGT
CCGTGGTTTAATGCGTGTGCATCAGTTCCATAAGGTCGAACAGTACGTGCTGACTGAAGCGAGCCTTGAA
GCATCAGATCGTGCGTTTCAAGAACTCCTGGAGAATGCGGAAGAGATCTTACGTCTGCTGGAACTTCCGT
ATCGTCTCGTCGAAGTGGCAACAGGAGATATGGGTCCAGGTAAGTGGCGTCAAGTGGATATCGAGGTGTA
TCTGCCTTCTGAAGGGCGTTATCGTGAAACGCATTCCTGTTCTGCACTGTTGGACTGGCAAGCACGACGT
GCTAATCTGCGGTACCGTGATCCAGAGGGTCGAGTTCGGTATGCCTACACCCTGAACAACACCGCATTAG
CAACTCCCCGTATTCTGGCTATGTTACTGGAGAACCACCAACTGCAAGATGGTCGTGTTCGTGTTCCTCA
GGCTCTGATTCCGTACATGGGCAAAGAAGTTCTGGAGCCAGGTGCTCACCACCACCACCACCACTAATTG
ATTAATACCTAGGCTGCTAAACAAAGCCCGAAAGGAAGCTGAGTTGGCTGCTGCCACCGCTGAGCAATAA
CTAGCATAACCCCTTGGGGCCTCTAAACGGGTCTTGAGGGGTTTTTTGCTGAAAGGAGGAACTATATCCG
GAT
Features (pLannotate 1.2.2; 19 found; start..end, strand, type, name):
     12..467     +  rep_origin     f1 ori (sequence partly withheld): f1 bacteriophage origin of replication; arrow indicates direction of (+) strand synthesis
    494..551     +  promoter       AmpR promoter (fragment): bla
    560..1375    -  CDS            KanR: aminoglycoside phosphotransferase; aph(3')-Ia; confers resistance to kanamycin in bacteria or G418 (Geneticin®) in eukaryotes
   1497..2085    +  rep_origin     ori: high-copy-number ColE1/pMB1/pBR322/pUC origin of replication
   2271..2413    -  misc_feature   bom: basis of mobility region from pBR322
   2515..2706    -  CDS            rop: Rop protein, which maintains plasmids at low copy number; rop
   2723..3103    +  CDS            YPB1_ECOLX: Protein predicted: Swiss-Prot protein existence level 4. From Escherichia coli.
   3165..3229    -  CDS            TcR (fragment): tetracycline efflux protein; tet; confers resistance to tetracycline
   3244..3265    -  protein_bind   CAP binding site: CAP binding activates transcription in the presence of cAMP. E. coli catabolite activator protein
   3278..4360    -  CDS            lacI: lac repressor; lacI; The lac repressor binds to the lac operator to inhibit transcription in E. coli. This inhibition can be relieved by adding lactose or isopropyl-β-D-thiogalactopyranoside (IPTG).
   4361..4438    -  promoter       lacI promoter: lacI
   4446..4725    -  CDS            TcR (fragment): tetracycline efflux protein; tet; confers resistance to tetracycline
   4751..4769    +  promoter       T7 promoter: promoter for bacteriophage T7 RNA polymerase
   4770..4794    +  protein_bind   lac operator: The lac repressor binds to the lac operator to inhibit transcription in E. coli. This inhibition can be relieved by adding lactose or isopropyl-β-D-thiogalactopyranoside (IPTG). lac repressor encoded by lacI
   4809..4831    +  RBS            RBS: efficient ribosome binding site from bacteriophage T7 gene 10 (Olins and Rangwala, 1989)
   4839..6401    +  CDS            serS: SYS_THET2 - Experimental evidence at protein level: Swiss-Prot protein existence level 1. Catalyzes the attachment of serine to tRNA(Ser). Is also probably able to aminoacylate tRNA(Sec) with serine, to form the misacylated tRNA L-seryl-tRNA(Sec), which will be further converted into selenocysteinyl-tRNA(Sec). From Thermus thermophilus (strain ATCC BAA-163 / DSM 7039 / HB27).
   6408..6425    +  CDS            9xHis (fragment): 9xHis affinity tag
   6451..6494    +  CDS            SET1 (fragment): solubility-enhancement tag derived from T7 phage gene 10B
   6502..6549    +  terminator     T7 terminator: transcription terminator for bacteriophage T7 RNA polymerase
