[The description below was written by a language model from this plasmid's Addgene catalogue record and pLannotate feature annotations shown in this document.]
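Description:
SRS-MTBD(19/19), dimer, no myc, ux is a bacterial expression plasmid built on the pET42a backbone for producing a chimeric protein in E. coli. In this protein, the microtubule-binding domain (MTBD) of mouse cytoplasmic dynein is fused to seryl-tRNA synthetase (SRS). The plasmid carries a kanamycin resistance gene (aph(3')-Ia) and replicates from a ColE1/pBR322-type origin with the bom region and rop gene. This fits the low copy number listed in the record. An f1 origin is also present. The catalogue gives an insert size of 6,574 bp, but this equals the length of the whole sequenced plasmid, so it is probably not the size of the insert alone.

Expression follows the standard pET arrangement. A T7 promoter with an adjacent lac operator and the T7 gene 10 ribosome binding site drives the open reading frame, and a T7 terminator lies downstream. The plasmid-borne lacI gene keeps transcription repressed until IPTG is added, in a host that supplies T7 RNA polymerase. The annotation software labels the roughly 1.56 kb coding region as serS from Thermus thermophilus. It does not mark the mouse dynein segment separately, so the position of the MTBD within the synthetase cannot be read from the feature table. A histidine tag fragment follows the coding region and would presumably allow metal-affinity purification. The short SET1 fragment after it is probably residual vector sequence.

The name indicates a dimeric version lacking a myc tag. "19/19" probably refers to the lengths of the dynein coiled-coil segments joined to the synthetase, though the record does not define this term or "ux". The record states no purpose, but the design suits making recombinant protein for biochemical or structural study of dynein–microtubule binding.
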