Addgene plasmid #22388: SRS-MTBD(19/19), dimer, no myc, ux
Depositing lab: Ron Vale. Depositing organization: University of California, San Francisco (UCSF).
Backbone
  Vector backbone: pET42a
  Backbone manufacturer: EMD
  Vector type: Bacterial Expression
Growth in bacteria
  Bacterial resistance: Kanamycin, 50 μg/mL
  Growth temperature: 37°C
  Growth strain: DH5alpha
  Copy number: Low Copy
Gene/Insert
  Gene/Insert name: Seryl tRNA synthetase (SRS) – mouse cytoplasmic dynein microtubule binding domain (MTBD) fusion protein
  Species: M. musculus (mouse)
  Insert size (bp): 6574
  GenBank ID: FJ039898
  Cloning method: Restriction Enzyme
  Sequencing primers: 5′ N/A
Terms and licenses: Academic/Nonprofit Terms; Industry Terms: Not Available to Industry
How to cite: SRS-MTBD(19/19), dimer, no myc, ux was a gift from Ron Vale (Addgene plasmid # 22388 ; http://n2t.net/addgene:22388 ; RRID:Addgene_22388)
