>Addgene plasmid #22388 | SRS-MTBD(19/19), dimer, no myc, ux | addgene partial sequence | sequence record 28322 | 22388 with T7-term
CTTTCGGGCTTTGTTTAGCAGCCTAGGTATTAATCAATTAGTGGTGGTGGTGGTGGTGGTGGTGCTCGAG
TTAGTGGTGGTGGTGGTGGTGAGCACCTGGCTCCAGAACTTCTTTGCCCATGTACGGAATCAGAGCCTGA
GGAACACGAACACGACCATCTTGCAGTTGGTGGTTCTCCAGTAACATAGCCAGAATACGGGGAGTTGCTA
ATGCGGTGTTGTTCAGGGTGTAGGCATACCGAACTCGACCCTCTGGATCACGGTACCGCAGATTAGCACG
TCGTGCTTGCCAGTCCAACAGTGCAGAACAGGAATGCGTTTCACGATAACGCCCTTCAGAAGGCAGATAC
ACCTCGATATCCACTTGACGCCACTTACCTGGACCCATATCTCCTGTTGCCACTTCGACGAGACGATACG
GAAGTTCCAGCAGACGTAAGATCTCTTCCGCATTCTCCAGGAGTTCTTGAAACGCACGATCTGATGCTTC
AAGGCTCGCTTCAGTCAGCACGTACTGTTCGACCTTATGGAACTGATGCACACGCATTAAACCACGGACG
TCCTTGCCAAAAGAACCTGCTTCACTACGAAACGCCGGTGCATAGCCTGCATAACGCAGAGGCAGTGCTT
CATACGGAAGGATCTCGCCACTATGCAAAGCATTAAGAACCACTTCCGCGGTTCCAGTCAGGTAGAGATC
CGTTTCGGCAATAGCCCAGACTTGATCACGATATGCTGGAAAGTGACCAGTACCGAGAAATGCCTTTTCA
CGTGCGTAGCTCGGCAAGGTCATCGGCAAAAAGCCACGACGAGCCATGAAGTCCATAGCGAAACGTAACA
GTGCTAATTCGTACAGTGCCAGGTCGCCTTTCAGTGCGTAAGAACGGCTTCCACTAACCTGAGAAATACG
TGGTTCCCACCAGCCATTTTTCTCCATCAGAGCGACATGTTCTAGAGGTGG
